Addgene plasmid #30237: pETCON-E43/design_55
Depositing lab: David Baker. Depositing organization: University of Washington. Publication: Community-Wide Assessment of Protein-Interface Modeling Suggests Improvements to Design Methodology. Fleishman SJ, Whitehead TA, Strauch EM, Corn JE, Qin S, Zhou HX, Mitchell JC, Demerdash ON, Takeda-Shitaka M, Terashi G, Moal IH, Li X, Bates PA, Zacharias M, Park H, Ko JS, Lee H, Seok C, Bourquard T, Bernauer J, Poupon A, Aze J, Soner S, Ovali SK, Ozbek P, Tal NB, Haliloglu T, Hwang H, Vreven T, Pierce BG, Weng Z, Perez-Cano L, Pons C, Fernandez-Recio J, Jiang F, Yang F, Gong X, Cao L, Xu X, Liu B, Wang P, Li C, Wang C, Robert CH, Guharoy M, Liu S, Huang Y, Li L, Guo D, Chen Y, Xiao Y, London N, Itzhaki Z, Schueler-Furman O, Inbar Y, Patapov V, Cohen M, Schreiber G, Tsuchiya Y, Kanamori E, Standley DM, Nakamura H, Kinoshita K, Driggers CM, Hall RG, Morgan JL, Hsu VL, Zhan J, Yang Y, Zhou Y, Kastritis PL, Bonvin AM, Zhang W, Camacho CJ, Kilambi KP, Sircar A, Gray JJ, Ohue M, Uchikoga N, Matsuzaki Y, Ishida T, Akiyama Y, Khashan R, Bush S, Fouches D, Tropsha A, Esquivel-Rodriguez J, Kihara D, Stranges PB, Jacak R, Kuhlman B, Huang SY, Zou X, Wodak SJ, Janin J, Baker D. J Mol Biol. 2011 Sep 29. 10.1016/j.jmb.2011.09.031 PubMed 22001016.
Backbone
  Vector backbone: pETCON
  Backbone size w/o insert (bp): 5400
  Vector type: Yeast Expression
Growth in bacteria
  Bacterial resistance: Ampicillin, 100 μg/mL
  Growth temperature: 37°C
  Growth strain: DH5alpha
  Copy number: High Copy
Gene/Insert
  Gene/Insert name: Mtb ACP2 designed binding protein E43
  Species: Designed Sequence
  Insert size (bp): 378
  Cloning method: Restriction Enzyme; 5′ cloning site NdeI (not destroyed); 3′ cloning site XhoI (not destroyed)
  Sequencing primers: 5′ UP-GS
Terms and licenses: Academic/Nonprofit Terms; Industry Terms: Not Available to Industry
How to cite: pETCON-E43/design_55 was a gift from David Baker (Addgene plasmid # 30237 ; http://n2t.net/addgene:30237 ; RRID:Addgene_30237)
