[The description below was written by a language model from this plasmid's Addgene catalogue record.]
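Description:
pETCON-E43/design_55 is a yeast expression plasmid built on the pETCON backbone (about 5.4 kb without insert) and carrying a 378 bp computationally designed open reading frame. The insert, recorded as "Mtb ACP2 designed binding protein E43" (design 55), is a synthetic sequence rather than a natural gene, and its name indicates a protein engineered to bind ACP2 of Mycobacterium tuberculosis. It was cloned by restriction digestion between NdeI at the 5′ end and XhoI at the 3′ end. Both sites remain intact, so the design can be excised or swapped for related variants. In bacteria the plasmid is maintained at high copy under ampicillin selection.

The record provides no feature table. It therefore does not state the promoter, the yeast replication origin, the yeast selectable marker, or any fusion partners and epitope tags flanking the cloning sites. pETCON is generally known as a yeast surface display vector, in which inserts are expressed as fusions to a cell wall anchoring protein so that binding to a labelled target can be measured on intact cells. That arrangement is not documented in this entry, however, and should be confirmed against the full sequence.

The associated publication is a community-wide assessment of protein-interface modelling aimed at improving design methodology. This suggests the plasmid is one of a set of designed binders that were tested experimentally and used to benchmark computational predictions of protein–protein interfaces. It would typically be used to express the E43 design in yeast to evaluate its binding to the intended target, or as a starting point for further engineering of the designed interface.
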