>Addgene plasmid #30237 | pETCON-E43/design_55 | depositor partial sequence | sequence record 13893 | Author sequence
CATATGGGTGTCTCTTTTTCAGAAGTTATGGGTAAACAAAGAGATGAAAAGGCTTATGAAAGATTACAAG
CCTTGATGTCCAAGATCGATGACCAGGGTAAATTGTTGTCTGAAACTAGAACAATAGAAGAATTGAGAAA
GTACAAGGAATTGGTCAAGGAATTTGTTGGTGACGCTGTAGAATTGGGTTTAAGATTGGAAGAAAGAAGA
GGTTTCAATAGAAGAGGTAGAACCGCTATCTATAGATTCGTTGTATTCGTAGATATGGCATTACAAGATT
TGACAGACGCTGTTTTGGCAAAGGAAAAGAAAGGTTTAGACATCTTGAACATGGTTGGTCATATAAAGGG
TTTGTTGATAGCCATATACGCTCTCGAG
