>Addgene plasmid #30237 | pETCON-E43/design_55 | addgene partial sequence | sequence record 35414 | 30237 with GAL1
TACATTTTCAATTAAGATGCAGTTACTTCGCTGTTTTTCAATATTTTCTGTTATTGCTTCAGTTTTAGCA
CAGGAACTGACAACTATATGCGAGCAAATCCCCTCACCAACTTTAGAATCGACGCCGTACTCTTTGTCAA
CGACTACTATTTTGGCCAACGGGAAGGCAATGCAAGGAGTTTTTGAATATTACAAATCAGTAACGTTTGT
CAGTAATTGCGGTTCTCACCCCTCAACAACTAGCAAAGGCAGCCCCATAAACACACAGTATGTTTTTAAG
GACAATAGCTCGACGATTGAAGGTAGATACCCATACGACGTTCCAGACTACGCTCTGCAGGCTAGTGGTG
GAGGAGGCTCTGGTGGAGGCGGTAGCGGAGGCGGAGGGTCGGCTAGCCATATGGGTGTCTCTTTTTCAGA
AGTTATGGGTAAACAAAGAGATGAAAAGGCTTATGAAAGATTACAAGCCTTGATGTCCAAGATCGATGAC
CAGGGTAAATTGTTGTCTGAAACTAGAACAATAGAAGAATTGAGAAAGTACAAGGAATTGGTCAAGGAAT
TTGTTGGTGACGCTGTAGAATTGGGTTTAAGATTGGAAGAAAGAAGAGGTTTCAATAGAAGAGGTAGAAC
CGCTATCTATAGATTCGTTGTATTCGTAGATATGGCATTACAAGATTTGACAGACGCTGTTTTGGCAAAG
GAAAAGAAAGGTTTAGACATCTTGAACATGGTTGGTCATATAAAGGGTTTGTTGATAGCCATATACGCTC
TCGAGGGGGGCGGATCCGAACAAAAGCTTATTTCTGAAGAGGACTTGTAATAGAGA
